Addgene plasmid #61333: pCri-11b
Purpose: Protein expression.
Depositing lab: F Xavier Gomis-Ruth. Depositing organization: Institut de Biologia Molecular de Barcelona (IBMB-CSIC). Publication: The pCri System: A Vector Collection for Recombinant Protein Expression and Purification. Goulas T, Cuppari A, Garcia-Castellanos R, Snipas S, Glockshuber R, Arolas JL, Gomis-Ruth FX. PLoS One. 2014 Nov 11;9(11):e112643. doi: 10.1371/journal.pone.0112643. eCollection 2014. PONE-D-14-36402 PubMed 25386923.
Backbone
  Vector backbone: pET
  Total vector size (bp): 6300
  Vector type: Bacterial Expression
Growth in bacteria
  Bacterial resistance: Kanamycin, 50 μg/mL
  Growth temperature: 37°C
  Growth strain: DH5alpha
  Copy number: Low Copy
Gene/Insert
  Gene/Insert name: Green fluorescent protein
  Tag / fusion protein: His-tag (N terminal on insert); SUMO-tag (N terminal on insert); His-tag (C terminal on insert)
Terms and licenses: Academic/Nonprofit Terms; Industry Terms: Not Available to Industry
How to cite: pCri-11b was a gift from F Xavier Gomis-Ruth (Addgene plasmid # 61333 ; http://n2t.net/addgene:61333 ; RRID:Addgene_61333)
