[The description below was written by a language model from this plasmid's Addgene catalogue record.]
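Description:
pCri-11b is a bacterial expression plasmid of about 6.3 kb built on a pET backbone and belonging to the pCri system, a vector collection assembled for recombinant protein expression and purification. It is maintained in E. coli as a low-copy plasmid under kanamycin selection, with a standard cloning strain (DH5alpha) listed for propagation. The record does not include a feature table, so the promoter, origin of replication and other regulatory elements are not explicitly stated. pET-family vectors generally drive expression from a T7 promoter in host strains that supply T7 RNA polymerase, but this cannot be confirmed for this plasmid from the information given.

The insert is green fluorescent protein, flanked by purification and solubility tags: an N-terminal His-tag followed by a SUMO tag, plus a second His-tag at the C terminus. His-tags allow capture by immobilised metal affinity chromatography, while SUMO fusion is commonly used to improve the solubility and yield of the partner protein and can typically be removed by a SUMO-specific protease to release the target. The record does not say which GFP variant is present, nor whether additional protease cleavage sites are included. In a vector collection of this kind, GFP may serve as a visible placeholder or test cargo to be replaced by a gene of interest, although the record only gives the purpose as protein expression. The construct is therefore best understood as a His-SUMO fusion expression vector for producing and purifying tagged recombinant proteins in bacteria.
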