>Addgene plasmid #61333 | pCri-11b | depositor partial sequence | sequence record 99663 | Cloning/Expression region
TTGGACGGAACATTCCCCTCTAGAATAATTTTGTTTAACTTTAAGAAGGAGATATACCATGGGCAGCAGC
CATCATCATCATCATCACGGCAGCGGCAGCGGCTCTGACCAGGAGGCAAAACCTTCAACTGAGGACTTGG
GGGATAAGAAGGAAGGTGAATATATTAAACTCAAAGTCATTGGACAGGATAGCAGTGAGATTCACTTCAA
AGTGAAAATGACAACACATCTCAAGAAACTCAAAGAATCATACTGTCAAAGACAGGGTGTTCCAATGAAT
TCACTCAGGTTTCTCTTTGAGGGTCAGAGAATTGCTGATAATCATACTCCAAAAGAACTGGGAATGGAGG
AAGAAGATGTGATTGAAGTTTATCAGGAACAAACCGGTGGTCATATGGCTAGCAAAGTGAGCAAGGGCGA
GGAGCTGTTCACCGGGGTGGTGCCCATCCTGGTCGAGCTGGACGGCGACGTAAACGGCCACAAGTTCAGC
GTGTCCGGCGAGGGCGAGGGCGATGCCACCTACGGCAAGCTGACCCTGAAGTTCATCTGCACCACCGGCA
AGCTGCCCGTGCCCTGGCCCACCCTCGTGACCACCTTCGGCTACGGCCTGCAGTGCTTCGCCCGCTACCC
CGACCACATGAAGCAGCACGACTTCTTCAAGTCCGCCATGCCCGAAGGCTACGTCCAGGAGCGCACCATC
TTCTTCAAGGACGACGGCAACTACAAGACCCGCGCCGAGGTGAAGTTCGAGGGCGACACCCTGGTGAACC
GCATCGAGCTGAAGGGCATCGACTTCAAGGAGGACGGCAACATCCTGGGGCACAAGCTGGAGTACAACTA
CAACAGCCACAACGTCTATATCATGGCCGACAAGCAGAAGAACGGCATCAAGGTGAACTTCAAGATCCGC
CACAACATCGAGGACGGCAGCGTGCAGCTCGCCGACCACTACCAGCAGAACACCCCCATCGGCGACGGCC
CCGTGCTGCTGCCCGACAACCACTACCTGAGCACCCAGTCCGCCCTGAGCAAAGACCCCAACGAGAAGCG
CGATCACATGGTCCTGCTGGAGTTCGTGACCGCCGCCGGGATCACTCTCGGCATGGACGAGCTGTACAAG
TAAGGTACCGGATCCGAATTCGAGCTCCGTCGACAAGCTTGCGGCCGCACTCGAGCACCACCACCACCAC
CACTGAGATCCGGCTGCTAACAA
