>Addgene plasmid #61333 | pCri-11b | addgene partial sequence | sequence record 108131 | T7 5'-TAATACGACTCACTATAGGG-3'
GGAGATATACCATGGGCAGCAGCCATCATCATCATCATCACGGCAGCGGCAGCGGCTCTGACCAGGAGGC
AAAACCTTCAACTGAGGACTTGGGGGATAAGAAGGAAGGTGAATATATTAAACTCAAAGTCATTGGACAG
GATAGCAGTGAGATTCACTTCAAAGTGAAAATGACAACACATCTCAAGAAACTCAAAGAATCATACTGTC
AAAGACAGGGTGTTCCAATGAATTCACTCAGGTTTCTCTTTGAGGGTCAGAGAATTGCTGATAATCATAC
TCCAAAAGAACTGGGAATGGAGGAAGAAGATGTGATTGAAGTTTATCAGGAACAAACCGGTGGTCATATG
GCTAGCAAAGTGAGCAAGGGCGAGGAGCTGTTCACCGGGGTGGTGCCCATCCTGGTCGAGCTGGACGGCG
ACGTAAACGGCCACAAGTTCAGCGTGTCCGGCGAGGGCGAGGGCGATGCCACCTACGGCAAGCTGACCCT
GAAGTTCATCTGCACCACCGGCAAGCTGCCCGTGCCCTGGCCCACCCTCGTGACCACCTTCGGCTACGGC
CTGCAGTGCTTCGCCCGCTACCCCGACCACATGAAGCAGCACGACTTCTTCAAGTCCGCCATGCCCGAAG
GCTACGTCCAGGAGCGCACCATCTTCTTCAAGGACGACGGCAACTACAAGACCCGCGCCGAGGTGAAGTT
CGAGGGCGACACCCTGGT
