>Addgene plasmid #61333 | pCri-11b | addgene partial sequence | sequence record 108132 | T7term 5'-GCTAGTTATTGCTCAGCGG-3'
AGCAGCCGGATCTCAGTGGTGGTGGTGGTGGTGCTCGAGTGCGGCCGCAAGCTTGTCGACGGAGCTCGAA
TTCGGATCCGGTACCTTACTTGTACAGCTCGTCCATGCCGAGAGTGATCCCGGCGGCGGTCACGAACTCC
AGCAGGACCATGTGATCGCGCTTCTCGTTGGGGTCTTTGCTCAGGGCGGACTGGGTGCTCAGGTAGTGGT
TGTCGGGCAGCAGCACGGGGCCGTCGCCGATGGGGGTGTTCTGCTGGTAGTGGTCGGCGAGCTGCACGCT
GCCGTCCTCGATGTTGTGGCGGATCTTGAAGTTCACCTTGATGCCGTTCTTCTGCTTGTCGGCCATGATA
TAGACGTTGTGGCTGTTGTAGTTGTACTCCAGCTTGTGCCCCAGGATGTTGCCGTCCTCCTTGAAGTCGA
TGCCCTTCAGCTCGATGCGGTTCACCAGGGTGTCGCCCTCGAACTTCACCTCGGCGCGGGTCTTGTAGTT
GCCGTCGTCCTTGAAGAAGATGGTGCGCTCCTGGACGTAGCCTTCGGGCATGGCGGACTTGAAGAAGTCG
TGCTGCTTCATGTGGTCGGGGTAGCGGGCGAAGCACTGCAGGCCGTAGCCGAAGGTGGTCACGAGGGTGG
GCCAGGGCACGGGCAGCTTGCCGGTGGTGCAGATGAACTTCAGGGTCAGCTTGCCGTAGGTGGCATCGCC
CTCGCCCTCGCCGGACACGCTGAACTTGTGGCCGTTTACGTCGCCGTCCAGCTCGACCAGGATGGGCACC
ACCCC
